Addgene plasmid #183541: pClgn1.1_Dcst2-3xHA
Purpose: Express Dcst2-3xHA under the mouse Clgn promoter.
Depositing lab: Masahito Ikawa. Depositing organization: The University of Osaka. Publication: Sperm membrane proteins DCST1 and DCST2 are required for sperm-egg interaction in mice and fish. Noda T, Blaha A, Fujihara Y, Gert KR, Emori C, Deneke VE, Oura S, Panser K, Lu Y, Berent S, Kodani M, Cabrera-Quio LE, Pauli A, Ikawa M. Commun Biol. 2022 Apr 7;5(1):332. doi: 10.1038/s42003-022-03289-w. PubMed 35393517.
Backbone
  Vector backbone: pClgn1.1
  Backbone size w/o insert (bp): 3872
  Total vector size (bp): 5975
  Vector type: Mammalian Expression
Growth in bacteria
  Bacterial resistance: Ampicillin, 100 μg/mL
  Growth temperature: 37°C
  Growth strain: DH5alpha
  Copy number: High Copy
Gene/Insert
  Gene/Insert name: DC-STAMP domain containing 2 (alt name: Dcst2)
  Species: M. musculus (mouse)
  Insert size (bp): 2103
  Entrez Gene: Dcst2 (a.k.a. Gm760)
  Tag / fusion protein: HA
  Cloning method: Restriction Enzyme; 5′ cloning site XbaI (not destroyed); 3′ cloning site EcoRI (not destroyed)
  Sequencing primers: 5′ TTGAGCGGGCCGCTTGCGCACTGG; 3′ GCCACACCAGCCACCACCTTCTG
Terms and licenses: Academic/Nonprofit Terms; Industry Terms: Not Available to Industry
How to cite: pClgn1.1_Dcst2-3xHA was a gift from Masahito Ikawa (Addgene plasmid # 183541 ; http://n2t.net/addgene:183541 ; RRID:Addgene_183541)
