[The description below was written by a language model from this plasmid's Addgene catalogue record and pLannotate feature annotations shown in this document.]
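Description:
pClgn1.1_Dcst2-3xHA is a mammalian expression plasmid of about 6 kb built on the pClgn1.1 backbone, designed to express mouse DCST2 (DC-STAMP domain containing 2) carrying a C-terminal 3xHA epitope tag under the mouse Clgn (calmegin) promoter. It is maintained in E. coli as a high-copy plasmid through a ColE1/pUC-type origin and selected with ampicillin via the bla gene. The remaining backbone features (f1 origin, lacZα and lacI fragments, lac promoter/operator, and flanking T3 and T7 promoters) are typical of a phagemid cloning vector and play no role in mammalian expression.

The roughly 2.1 kb Dcst2 coding sequence was inserted between XbaI and EcoRI sites. The automated annotation labels it by similarity to the human DCST2 protein, but the catalogue entry gives the species as mouse. Three tandem HA tags lie immediately downstream of this reading frame, followed by a short β-globin coding fragment and the rabbit β-globin polyadenylation signal, which provides 3′ end processing of the transcript. The Clgn promoter itself is not picked up in the feature table. It presumably lies in the unannotated stretch just upstream of the coding sequence, between the T3 promoter and the start of Dcst2.

The stated purpose is expression of HA-tagged DCST2 from the Clgn promoter, and the associated publication concerns the requirement for the sperm membrane proteins DCST1 and DCST2 in sperm-egg interaction in mice and fish. The HA tag allows the protein to be detected with anti-HA antibodies. The record does not give further detail on how the construct was delivered or used.
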