Features (pLannotate 1.2.2; 15 found; start..end, strand, type, name):
    360..2414    +  CDS            DCST2 (fragment): DCST2_HUMAN - Experimental evidence at transcript level: Swiss-Prot protein existence level 2. From Homo sapiens (Human).
   2481..2570    +  CDS            3xHA: three tandem HA epitope tags
   2580..2651    +  CDS            HBB (fragment): HBB_PONPY - Experimental evidence at transcript level: Swiss-Prot protein existence level 2. Involved in oxygen transport from the lung to the various peripheral tissues. From Pongo pygmaeus (Bornean orangutan).
   2722..2777    +  polyA_signal   β-globin poly(A) signal: rabbit β-globin polyadenylation signal (Gil and Proudfoot, 1987)
   3133..3151    -  promoter       T7 promoter: promoter for bacteriophage T7 RNA polymerase
   3159..3314    +  CDS            lacZα (fragment): LacZα fragment of β-galactosidase; lacZ fragment
   3319..3747    +  rep_origin     f1 ori (sequence partly withheld): f1 bacteriophage origin of replication; arrow indicates direction of (+) strand synthesis
   3800..3904    +  promoter       AmpR promoter: bla
   3905..4765    +  CDS            AmpR: β-lactamase; bla; confers resistance to ampicillin, carbenicillin, and related antibiotics
   4936..5524    +  rep_origin     ori: high-copy-number ColE1/pMB1/pBR322/pUC origin of replication
   5707..5799    +  CDS            lacI (fragment): lac repressor; lacI; The lac repressor binds to the lac operator to inhibit transcription in E. coli. This inhibition can be relieved by adding lactose or isopropyl-β-D-thiogalactopyranoside (IPTG).
   5812..5833    +  protein_bind   CAP binding site: CAP binding activates transcription in the presence of cAMP. E. coli catabolite activator protein
   5848..5878    +  promoter       lac promoter: promoter for the E. coli lac operon
   5886..5902    +  protein_bind   lac operator: The lac repressor binds to the lac operator to inhibit transcription in E. coli. This inhibition can be relieved by adding lactose or isopropyl-β-D-thiogalactopyranoside (IPTG). lac repressor encoded by lacI
   5947..5965    +  promoter       T3 promoter: promoter for bacteriophage T3 RNA polymerase
>Addgene plasmid #183541 | pClgn1.1_Dcst2-3xHA | addgene full sequence | sequence record 362575 | Addgene NGS Result
GAGCTCATCGATGAGCTCCAGAGAGGGACTGACGTTGGAAGGACCGCATCCCCCCAGGCGCGCGGCCGCT
GGGTCCCGAGCGGCGGTTGAGCGGGCCGCTTGCGCACTGGGGCTGCCACTGCATCCTGCATCCTCCGGCG
CGGCCGCTCGCGCACGCGCAGTTAGCAGTCGCTGCTGGGCGGCTGCCGGCGGGATCGCTCTGGGGAGACG
CCGGGCACCAAGTAGCGGCCAGTCGGACACCTGAGCTGCCGCTGCTGGACACAAGCCCGCAGGACAGGTG
TGTAGACCGCGGGCCGCCTTCCTGCGGCTTGTTCTCTGGGGACCGGGTGAGAAATCGGATCTCTAGAGCC
GCCATGGAGGAGGGGTCCAGCACGGCACGGGCCGTGGTCCGTAGTACCTGTGGCTTTACCGTGGGTTTGT
CCTTGGCCACCGCCTTTGGGCTCCTAGAGCTTCTAGGGGAAGGACACAGCCCCTTTGGCTGCCTGGTGAC
CACCGTCACTTTGGCTGCCTTCCTGAGCTTGGGCATGGGGTTCTCCCGGCAGGTCCGCGTCTCTGTGCTC
TTGCTGCTTCCACAGGCCTTCTCCAAGCAGAGCCGGTTGCTGCTACTGGTAGCTTCCTTTGGGCTGGTGC
TACAAGGGCCTTGTGCGAACACCCTGCAGAACTTCACCCGGGCAAGTGAAGCTGTGGCTTGTGGGGCAGA
GCTGGCCCTGAACCAGACGGCTGAAATGCTGGAGCGGGCCAAGCAGCCCCTTATCAGTGCTCTGTCTAAG
ATTAAAGCTATTGCCCAGAAGGCCAAAGTGGTGGGTGACCGGATACGCAAGTTCTTCCGGTCCATTATAG
ATGCCGTGAAACACATAGCCAGGTGCCTGCAGAATGTGTGGTATTGGCTCCTTCATATTGGTGATATGTG
CAACTCCGAGCTGGGCAACCCTTACTCAAAATGCACACAGGTGTTTGATGATGCCAAGATCCACTGTATG
AAGGTCGTTTCGGGATTCCCTCACCTGTGTTATGCGCTCTTGCCCTACAAACTGCTGGTCTGTGGACTTG
CCAGCTTGGTCCAGAAATTCTGTGTCTTGCCTTCCTACCTCGAATTTTTCCTGCGAACGGTCATCCGCAC
TCCCGTGATGAAACTGCTTGGCAAGCTACGTCGAGAGTTTGAGTTCAACATGACAGCCACCCACTACTTC
TCTGTGGACCTCAATTCCTCTCGGAGCCTGTCCCAGGTGGCTTTGGACCTGCAGGAGGCTGTCAGCATGA
AGTTGTACACTGCCAGGGAGGCGCTGTCTTTGATGGGCTACACCATGCCTCTGCTTATTGGATTTCTCTA
CATCCAAGCCCTGTGTTACCGGTACTATTATCTGAACTCCGACAAATTCGACAATGTCTATATTACCAGG
CGCTTCCTAGACATGGAGGCAGTACGCTCCCTTGCAGGGATGCCTACGGTGCTGCCTCTCAGTTCTCATG
AGGCCAAACACTACATCCAGCCAGACTCCATGTTCCTGAGCCAGCGGGAACAGATGTTTTATACCTTGGA
GATCTTTAACCTCACCCGCCATCTCCTCATCATGCTCCTCCTGGTCTTTCTGGACTATGGCGTCTTCTGG
CTACTTGATCTGGCCCGGTACCACCTCCAGGGCGAGATTGTAGCCCGCAGCCCTGTGGTAGTGTCTATAT
CGGTGGAAGGGTCCGGCTACTCAGGGAATATTTACCGTGACCTGGCGTCAGCGTTTGATGTTATGCAACA
AGGCAACGTCAGTGTATTGTCGCCGCGCTGCACCCTGCACCCCTCAGAACCGGATGCTAAGGGTTACATC
GTTATTGGTACCATGTACGGTCTGTGCTTCTTCGTCACTCTGTTTGGCAGCTATGTCAGCAGGCTGCGGC
GTGCTATCTGTGCCTCCTATTACCCCAGCAGGGAACAGGAAAGGATCACCTACCTTTACAACATGCTTCT
GAGCCATCGGACCAACATAACGGCGACAGTGCAGCGAGCAGTGAGGCGACGGTCAGCTGACCAAGGCCAA
ATGAATATCCTCCAGGTGCTGGCCATCCGGTTGCCTTTTCTAAGGCCATTGCTTGGCCCGTTTTCGCTGC
AGCAGTCTTACTGCATGGGCTGTGGGGAGCCTGAAGACAAAGGGGGCATGGAGAACTTTGTGTCCTGCAG
TACCCCAGGCTGCAGAGGTCTCTACTGCCCTACCTGTTTCCGTCTCCTAAACAACACCTGTTCTGTGTGT
TCTGCTCCACTCTCCAACCAGGGGCACCTGGACCTGGAGCTGGACTCCAGTGATGAGGAGAGTCCTCAGC
TGTGGCTGGCTGCAGCTCGAAGAAAGGCCCCCGAGCAGGAGCTGAAACTTCGACAACAGCTTCAGGAAGC
ACTGGGCACGAACCTTTCAGACAAGTCCACCTCCAAGCCCGAGCGAGCAGGAAACAGGAACCAGGACAGA
AAGCAGGAATTCGATATCGGGGGCGGGGGCTACCCATACGATGTTCCTGACTATGCGGGCTATCCCTATG
ACGTCCCGGACTATGCAGGATCCTATCCATATGACGTTCCAGATTACGCTTAGCTCGAGACTCCTCAGGT
GCAGGCTGCCTATCAGAAGGTGGTGGCTGGTGTGGCCAATGCCCTGGCTCACAAATACCACTGAGATCTT
TTTCCCTCTGCCAAAAATTATGGGGACATCATGAAGCCCCTTGAGCATCTGACTTCTGGCTAATAAAGGA
AATTTATTTTCATTGCAATAGTGTGTTGGAATTTTTTGTGTCTCTCACTCGGAAGGACATATGGGAGGGC
AAATCATTTAAAACATCAGAATGAGTATTTGGTTTAGAGTTTGGCAACATATGCCCATATGCTGGCTGCC
ATGAACAAAGGTTGGCTATAAAGAGGTCATCAGTATATGAAACAGCCCCCTGCTGTCCATTCCTTATTCC
ATAGAAAAGCCTTGACTTGAGGTTAGATTTTTTTTATATTTTGTTTTGTGTTATTTTTTTCTTTAACATC
CCTAAAATTTTCCTTACATGTTTTACTAGCCAGATTTTTCCTCCTCTCCTGACTACTCCCAGTCATAGCT
GTCCCTCTTCTCTTATGAAGATCCCTCGACTTAATTAAGGTACCCAATTCGCCCTATAGTGAGTCGTATT
ACGCGCGCTCACTGGCCGTCGTTTTACAACGTCGTGACTGGGAAAACCCTGGCGTTACCCAACTTAATCG
CCTTGCAGCACATCCCCCTTTCGCCAGCTGGCGTAATAGCGAAGAGGCCCGCACCGATCGCCCTTCCCAA
CAGTTGCGCAGCCTGAATGGCGAATGGG
[124 nt withheld, positions 3319-3442]
C
[91 nt withheld, positions 3444-3534]
A
[49 nt withheld, positions 3536-3584]
CCTTTGACGTTGGAGTCCACGTTCTTT
[37 nt withheld, positions 3612-3648]
ACCCTATCTCGGTCTATTCTTTTGATTTATAAGGGATTTTGCCGATTTCGGCCTATTGGTTAAAAAATGA
GCTGATTTAACAAAAATTTAACGCGAATTTTAACAAAATATTAACGCTTACAATTTAGGTGGCACTTTTC
GGGGAAATGTGCGCGGAACCCCTATTTGTTTATTTTTCTAAATACATTCAAATATGTATCCGCTCATGAG
ACAATAACCCTGATAAATGCTTCAATAATATTGAAAAAGGAAGAGTATGAGTATTCAACATTTCCGTGTC
GCCCTTATTCCCTTTTTTGCGGCATTTTGCCTTCCTGTTTTTGCTCACCCAGAAACGCTGGTGAAAGTAA
AAGATGCTGAAGATCAGTTGGGTGCACGAGTGGGTTACATCGAACTGGATCTCAACAGCGGTAAGATCCT
TGAGAGTTTTCGCCCCGAAGAACGTTTTCCAATGATGAGCACTTTTAAAGTTCTGCTATGTGGCGCGGTA
TTATCCCGTATTGACGCCGGGCAAGAGCAACTCGGTCGCCGCATACACTATTCTCAGAATGACTTGGTTG
AGTACTCACCAGTCACAGAAAAGCATCTTACGGATGGCATGACAGTAAGAGAATTATGCAGTGCTGCCAT
AACCATGAGTGATAACACTGCGGCCAACTTACTTCTGACAACGATCGGAGGACCGAAGGAGCTAACCGCT
TTTTTGCACAACATGGGGGATCATGTAACTCGCCTTGATCGTTGGGAACCGGAGCTGAATGAAGCCATAC
CAAACGACGAGCGTGACACCACGATGCCTGTAGCAATGGCAACAACGTTGCGCAAACTATTAACTGGCGA
ACTACTTACTCTAGCTTCCCGGCAACAATTAATAGACTGGATGGAGGCGGATAAAGTTGCAGGACCACTT
CTGCGCTCGGCCCTTCCGGCTGGCTGGTTTATTGCTGATAAATCTGGAGCCGGTGAGCGTGGGTCTCGCG
GTATCATTGCAGCACTGGGGCCAGATGGTAAGCCCTCCCGTATCGTAGTTATCTACACGACGGGGAGTCA
GGCAACTATGGATGAACGAAATAGACAGATCGCTGAGATAGGTGCCTCACTGATTAAGCATTGGTAACTG
TCAGACCAAGTTTACTCATATATACTTTAGATTGATTTAAAACTTCATTTTTAATTTAAAAGGATCTAGG
TGAAGATCCTTTTTGATAATCTCATGACCAAAATCCCTTAACGTGAGTTTTCGTTCCACTGAGCGTCAGA
CCCCGTAGAAAAGATCAAAGGATCTTCTTGAGATCCTTTTTTTCTGCGCGTAATCTGCTGCTTGCAAACA
AAAAAACCACCGCTACCAGCGGTGGTTTGTTTGCCGGATCAAGAGCTACCAACTCTTTTTCCGAAGGTAA
CTGGCTTCAGCAGAGCGCAGATACCAAATACTGTTCTTCTAGTGTAGCCGTAGTTAGGCCACCACTTCAA
GAACTCTGTAGCACCGCCTACATACCTCGCTCTGCTAATCCTGTTACCAGTGGCTGCTGCCAGTGGCGAT
AAGTCGTGTCTTACCGGGTTGGACTCAAGACGATAGTTACCGGATAAGGCGCAGCGGTCGGGCTGAACGG
GGGGTTCGTGCACACAGCCCAGCTTGGAGCGAACGACCTACACCGAACTGAGATACCTACAGCGTGAGCT
ATGAGAAAGCGCCACGCTTCCCGAAGGGAGAAAGGCGGACAGGTATCCGGTAAGCGGCAGGGTCGGAACA
GGAGAGCGCACGAGGGAGCTTCCAGGGGGAAACGCCTGGTATCTTTATAGTCCTGTCGGGTTTCGCCACC
TCTGACTTGAGCGTCGATTTTTGTGATGCTCGTCAGGGGGGCGGAGCCTATGGAAAAACGCCAGCAACGC
GGCCTTTTTACGGTTCCTGGCCTTTTGCTGGCCTTTTGCTCACATGTTCTTTCCTGCGTTATCCCCTGAT
TCTGTGGATAACCGTATTACCGCCTTTGAGTGAGCTGATACCGCTCGCCGCAGCCGAACGACCGAGCGCA
GCGAGTCAGTGAGCGAGGAAGCGGAAGAGCGCCCAATACGCAAACCGCCTCTCCCCGCGCGTTGGCCGAT
TCATTAATGCAGCTGGCACGACAGGTTTCCCGACTGGAAAGCGGGCAGTGAGCGCAACGCAATTAATGTG
AGTTAGCTCACTCATTAGGCACCCCAGGCTTTACACTTTATGCTTCCGGCTCGTATGTTGTGTGGAATTG
TGAGCGGATAACAATTTCACACAGGAAACAGCTATGACCATGATTACGCCAAGCGCGCAATTAACCCTCA
CTAAAGGGAACAAAAGCTG
